Addgene plasmid #124234: pTol1-UAS:CheRiff-tdTomato
Purpose: Zebrafish Tol1 construct for UAS-mediated expression of the optogenetic opsin CheRiff fused to the red fluorescent protein tdTomato
Depositing lab: Isaac Bianco. Depositing organization: University College London. Publication: A calibrated optogenetic toolbox of stable zebrafish opsin lines. Antinucci P, Dumitrescu A, Deleuze C, Morley HJ, Leung K, Hagley T, Kubo F, Baier H, Bianco IH, Wyart C. Elife. 2020 Mar 27;9. pii: 54937. doi: 10.7554/eLife.54937. PubMed 32216873.
Backbone
  Vector backbone: pT1UciMP
  Backbone manufacturer: from Harold Burgess lab (Addgene Plasmid #62215)
  Backbone size w/o insert (bp): 4548
  Total vector size (bp): 6944
  Modifications to backbone: NcoI linearization before insert cloning
  Vector type: Zebrafish expression
Growth in bacteria
  Bacterial resistance: Ampicillin, 100 μg/mL
  Growth temperature: 37°C
  Growth strain: DH5alpha
  Copy number: High Copy
Gene/Insert
  Gene/Insert name: CheRiff-tdTomato
  Species: Scherffelia dubia
  Insert size (bp): 2394
  Promoter: 14xUAS-E1b
  Tag / fusion protein: tdTomato (C terminal on insert)
  Cloning method: Ligation Independent Cloning
  Sequencing primers: 5′ TCA GTC GTC CGT TTG TTC CG; 3′ GAG CAG CAA AGC CAT GTA GC
Resource information
  A portion of this plasmid was derived from a plasmid made by: DRH313: FCK-CheRiff-eGFP (Addgene Plasmid #51693). All-optical electrophysiology in mammalian neurons using engineered microbial rhodopsins. Hochbaum DR, Zhao Y, Farhi SL, Klapoetke N, Werley CA, Kapoor V, Zou P, Kralj JM, Maclaurin D, Smedemark-Margulies N, Saulnier JL, Boulting GL, Straub C, Cho YK, Melkonian M, Wong GK, Harrison DJ, Murthy VN, Sabatini BL, Boyden ES, Campbell RE, Cohen AE. Nat Methods. 2014 Aug;11(8):825-33. doi: 10.1038/nmeth.3000. Epub 2014
Terms and licenses: Academic/Nonprofit Terms; Industry Terms: Not Available to Industry
Depositor comments: Zebrafish Tol1 construct for UAS-mediated expression of the optogenetic opsin CoChR fused to the red fluorescent protein tdTomato. In addition to the opsin gene, it contains tol1 arms, 14xUAS-E1b promoter, ubiquitin C intron, and ocean pout antifreeze protein terminator. Co-inject with Tol1 (not Tol2) transposase mRNA.
How to cite: pTol1-UAS:CheRiff-tdTomato was a gift from Isaac Bianco (Addgene plasmid # 124234 ; http://n2t.net/addgene:124234 ; RRID:Addgene_124234)
