[The description below was written by a language model from this plasmid's Addgene catalogue record and the feature table of its GenBank file.]
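Description:
pTol1-UAS:CheRiff-tdTomato is a 6,944 bp zebrafish transgenesis plasmid built on the pT1UciMP backbone, in which the expression cassette lies between Tol1 transposon arms. In E. coli it is maintained as a high-copy plasmid through a ColE1/pUC-type origin and selected with the beta-lactamase (AmpR) gene. Remnants of the pUC lac promoter/operator region and M13 primer sites flank the cloned segment.

The payload is CheRiff, a blue-light-activated channelrhodopsin derived from Scherffelia dubia, fused at its C terminus to the red fluorescent protein tdTomato so that opsin-expressing cells can be seen. The insert is about 2.4 kb and was introduced by ligation-independent cloning into the NcoI-linearised backbone. Its CheRiff portion was derived from an earlier mammalian CheRiff-eGFP construct. Expression is driven by a 14xUAS-E1b promoter: fourteen Gal4 binding sites upstream of a minimal E1b promoter, so transcription occurs only in cells supplying Gal4, allowing targeting by crossing to Gal4 driver lines. According to the depositor, the cassette also carries a ubiquitin C intron and an ocean pout antifreeze protein terminator. A Kozak consensus precedes the CheRiff start codon.

The feature table annotates only the Kozak sequence, the CheRiff coding region and the bacterial backbone. The Tol1 arms, UAS promoter, intron, tdTomato and terminator are known from the catalogue fields alone. The depositor comment names CoChR as the opsin, whereas the construct name, purpose, insert field and annotated CDS all indicate CheRiff, so the comment looks like a carry-over from a sister construct. The plasmid is intended for co-injection with Tol1, not Tol2, transposase mRNA to generate stable UAS opsin lines for optogenetic activation of neurons.
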