LOCUS       Exported 6944 bp ds-DNA circular SYN 12-MAY-2021
DEFINITION  Zebrafish Tol1 construct for UAS-mediated expression of the
            optogenetic opsin CheRiff fused to the red fluorescent protein
            tdTomato.
ACCESSION   .
VERSION     .
KEYWORDS    pTol1-UAS:CheRiff-tdTomato
SOURCE      synthetic DNA construct
  ORGANISM  synthetic DNA construct
REFERENCE   1 (bases 1 to 6944)
  AUTHORS   Antinucci P, Dumitrescu A, Deleuze C, Morley HJ, Leung K, Hagley T,
            Kubo F, Baier H, Bianco IH, Wyart C
  TITLE     A calibrated optogenetic toolbox of stable zebrafish opsin lines.
  JOURNAL   Elife. 2020 Mar 27;9. pii: 54937. doi: 10.7554/eLife.54937.
  PUBMED    32216873
REFERENCE   2 (bases 1 to 6944)
  AUTHORS   .
  TITLE     Direct Submission
  JOURNAL   Exported May 12, 2021 from SnapGene Server 1.1.58
            http://www.snapgene.com
FEATURES             Location/Qualifiers
     source          1..6944
                     /organism="synthetic DNA construct"
                     /mol_type="other DNA"
     protein_bind    106..127
                     /label=CAP binding site
                     /bound_moiety="E. coli catabolite activator protein"
                     /note="CAP binding activates transcription in the presence
                     of cAMP."
     promoter        142..172
                     /label=lac promoter
                     /note="promoter for the E. coli lac operon"
     protein_bind    180..196
                     /label=lac operator
                     /bound_moiety="lac repressor encoded by lacI"
                     /note="The lac repressor binds to the lac operator to
                     inhibit transcription in E. coli. This inhibition can be
                     relieved by adding lactose or
                     isopropyl-beta-D-thiogalactopyranoside (IPTG)."
     primer_bind     185..207
                     /label=M13/pUC Reverse
                     /note="In lacZ gene"
     primer_bind     204..220
                     /label=M13 rev
                     /note="common sequencing primer, one of multiple similar
                     variants"
     primer_bind     204..220
                     /label=M13 Reverse
                     /note="In lacZ gene. Also called M13-rev"
     regulatory      1558..1567
                     /regulatory_class="other"
                     /note="vertebrate consensus sequence for strong initiation
                     of translation (Kozak, 1987)"
     CDS             1564..2511
                     /codon_start=1
                     /product="blue light-activated optogenetic actuator derived
                     from Scherffelia dubia channelrhodopsin (Hochbaum et al.,
                     2014)"
                     /label=CheRiff
                     /translation="MGGAPAPDAHSAPPGNDSAGGSEYHAPAGYQVNPPYHPVHGYEEQ
                     CSSIYIYYGALWEQETARGFQWFAVFLSALFLAFYGWHAYKASVGWEEVYVCSVELIKV
                     ILEIYFEFTSPAMLFLYGGNITPWLRYAEWLLTCPVILIHLSNITGLSEAYNKRTMALL
                     VSDLGTICMGVTAALATGWVKWLFYCIGLVYGTQTFYNAGIIYVESYYIMPAGGCKKLV
                     LAMTAVYYSSWLMFPGLFIFGPEGMHTLSVAGSTIGHTIADLLSKNIWGLLGHFLRIKI
                     HEHIIMYGDIRRPVSSQFLGRKVDVLAFVTEEDKV"
     primer_bind     complement(4548..4565)
                     /label=M13 Forward
                     /note="In lacZ gene. Also called M13-F20 or M13 (-21)
                     Forward"
     primer_bind     complement(4548..4564)
                     /label=M13 fwd
                     /note="common sequencing primer, one of multiple similar
                     variants"
     primer_bind     complement(4557..4579)
                     /label=M13/pUC Forward
                     /note="In lacZ gene"
     primer_bind     complement(4773..4792)
                     /label=pRS-marker
                     /note="pRS vectors, use to sequence yeast selectable
                     marker"
     primer_bind     4892..4914
                     /label=pGEX 3'
                     /note="pGEX vectors, reverse primer"
     primer_bind     complement(4952..4970)
                     /label=pBRforEco
                     /note="pBR322 vectors, upsteam of EcoRI site, forward
                     primer"
     promoter        5038..5142
                     /gene="bla"
                     /label=AmpR promoter
     CDS             5143..6003
                     /codon_start=1
                     /gene="bla"
                     /product="beta-lactamase"
                     /label=AmpR
                     /note="confers resistance to ampicillin, carbenicillin, and
                     related antibiotics"
                     /translation="MSIQHFRVALIPFFAAFCLPVFAHPETLVKVKDAEDQLGARVGYI
                     ELDLNSGKILESFRPEERFPMMSTFKVLLCGAVLSRIDAGQEQLGRRIHYSQNDLVEYS
                     PVTEKHLTDGMTVRELCSAAITMSDNTAANLLLTTIGGPKELTAFLHNMGDHVTRLDRW
                     EPELNEAIPNDERDTTMPVAMATTLRKLLTGELLTLASRQQLIDWMEADKVAGPLLRSA
                     LPAGWFIADKSGAGERGSRGIIAALGPDGKPSRIVVIYTTGSQATMDERNRQIAEIGAS
                     LIKHW"
     primer_bind     complement(5361..5380)
                     /label=Amp-R
                     /note="Ampicillin resistance gene, reverse primer"
     rep_origin      6174..6762
                     /direction=RIGHT
                     /label=ori
                     /note="high-copy-number ColE1/pMB1/pBR322/pUC origin of
                     replication"
     primer_bind     6663..6682
                     /label=pBR322ori-F
                     /note="pBR322 origin, forward primer"
     primer_bind     6916..6933
                     /label=L4440
                     /note="L4440 vector, forward primer"
ORIGIN
        1 gcgcccaata cgcaaaccgc ctctccccgc gcgttggccg attcattaat gcagctggca
       61 cgacaggttt cccgactgga aagcgggcag tgagcgcaac gcaattaatg tgagttagct
      121 cactcattag gcaccccagg ctttacactt tatgcttccg gctcgtatgt tgtgtggaat
      181 tgtgagcgga taacaatttc acacaggaaa cagctatgac catgattacg ccaagcttgc
      241 atggtccctt tagccagtag cggttctagg cacgggccgt ccgggcggtg gcctggggcg
      301 gaaaactgaa ggggggcggc accggcggct cagcccttgt aatatattat atgcaccact
      361 attggtttac ttatgtcaca gtttgtaagt ttgtaacagc ctgaacctgg atcagcttag
      421 gcctccaagg cggagtactg tcctccgggc tggcggagta ctgtcctccg gcaaggtcgg
      481 agtactgtcc tccgacacta gaggtcggag tactgtcctc cgacgcaagg cggagtactg
      541 tcctccgggc tgcggagtac tgtcctccgg caaggtcgga gtactgtcct ccgacactag
      601 aggtcggagt actgtcctcc gacgcaaggt cggagtactg tcctccgaca ctagaggtcg
      661 gagtactgtc ctccgacgca aggtcggagt actgtcctcc gacactagag gtcggagtac
      721 tgtcctccga cgcaaggcgg agtactgtcc tccgggctgg cggagtactg tcctccggca
      781 agggtcgact ctagagggta tataatggat cccatcgcgt ctcagcctca ctttgagctc
      841 ctccacacga attcgatact aaggatcctt gtttgtgagt atgatgttaa atataagcaa
      901 tcgacgtttg ttttgtcgtt tgttaaatct agcaatgttt tatttcaatt aaagtgttaa
      961 ccggttcatt taaaggtgta tttctgaatg agctaacgta ttagctttta acgctagccg
     1021 gactgtttgg ttttgaggat caataaacca acgttttttt ctgatttatt ttgctttaaa
     1081 atataaaggt ataattcgtc gtcgagaatt ttgggttttg ttcgagttta gaaatttggc
     1141 ggcgtttttt tgtaccgcga aacagggcgg tggttcggtg agcttctcaa ttcatctgct
     1201 tgacaaacgg ttttcggcaa ctgtaaatgc gctatgatgc ttttattctt ttcagcgtgt
     1261 aactttgtta aatataattg actttccgac tatcgacgtt cgtttcatct ccgtgttatt
     1321 gtttaatggc cattttctgt ggtaaactgt cgccattttg ttttcagtcg tccgtttgtt
     1381 ccgcccttac tcacagctgt gtcagcatta gtgatgactg ttctcacctg gcctgtttgc
     1441 tttcattatt gatgaagagc tttctagaga attctgaagc tcgtctttgt cctgaattca
     1501 tctgtattca tttaaaaaaa aaaattaacc ttaatttttt tttcttctca gcgtaaagcc
     1561 accatgggcg gagctcctgc tccagacgct cacagcgccc cacctggaaa cgattctgcc
     1621 ggaggcagtg agtaccatgc cccagctgga tatcaagtga atccacccta ccaccccgtg
     1681 catgggtatg aggaacagtg cagctccatc tacatctact atggggccct gtgggagcag
     1741 gaaacagcta ggggcttcca gtggtttgcc gtgttcctgt ctgccctgtt tctggctttc
     1801 tacggctggc acgcctataa ggccagcgtg ggatgggagg aagtgtacgt gtgctccgtg
     1861 gagctgatca aagtgattct ggagatctat ttcgagttca ccagtcctgc tatgctgttc
     1921 ctgtacggag ggaacattac cccatggctg agatatgccg aatggctgct gacatgtccc
     1981 gtgatcctga ttcatctgtc taacatcacc ggcctgagtg aggcatacaa taagcggaca
     2041 atggctctgc tggtgtccga cctgggaact atttgcatgg gagtgacagc cgctctggcc
     2101 actgggtggg tgaagtggct gttttactgt atcggcctgg tgtatggaac ccagacattc
     2161 tacaacgctg gaatcatcta cgtggagtct tactatatca tgcctgccgg cggctgtaag
     2221 aaactggtgc tggccatgac tgccgtgtac tattctagtt ggctgatgtt tcccggcctg
     2281 ttcatctttg ggcctgaagg catgcacacc ctgagcgtgg ctgggtccac tattggccat
     2341 accatcgccg acctgctgtc caagaatatt tggggactgc tggggcactt cctgcggatc
     2401 aaaattcacg agcatatcat tatgtacggc gatatcagga gaccagtgag ctcccagttt
     2461 ctgggacgca aggtggacgt gctggccttc gtgacagagg aagataaagt ggcggcaccg
     2521 gtagtagcag tgagtaaggg cgaggaagtg atcaaagagt tcatgcggtt taaggtgaga
     2581 atggaaggaa gcatgaacgg ccacgagttc gaaattgagg gagaaggaga gggacggccc
     2641 tacgagggca cccagacagc caagctgaaa gtgacaaagg gcgggcctct gccattcgct
     2701 tgggacatcc tgagcccaca gtttatgtac ggctccaagg cctatgtgaa acatccagct
     2761 gacattcccg attataagaa actgagcttc cccgaggggt ttaagtggga aagagtgatg
     2821 aacttcgagg acggaggcct ggtgactgtg acccaggaca gctccctgca ggatgggacc
     2881 ctgatctaca aggtgaaaat gagagggaca aattttcccc ctgatggacc tgtgatgcag
     2941 aagaaaacta tgggatggga ggcctccacc gaaaggctgt atccacgcga cggggtgctg
     3001 aaaggagaaa tccaccaggc tctgaagctg aaagatgggg gacattacct ggtggagttc
     3061 aagacaatct acatggccaa gaaacctgtg cagctgccag gctactatta cgtggacaca
     3121 aaactggata tcacttcaca caacgaggac tacactattg tggagcagta tgaacggagc
     3181 gaggggagac accatctgtt cctgggccat gggactggaa gtaccggctc agggtctagt
     3241 ggaaccgcct caagcgagga taacaatatg gctgtgatca aagagttcat gaggtttaag
     3301 gtgcgcatgg agggcagcat gaatgggcac gaatttgaga ttgaaggaga gggcgaaggg
     3361 aggccttacg agggcacaca gactgccaag ctgaaagtga ccaagggagg accactgcct
     3421 ttcgcttggg atatcctgtc tcctcagttt atgtacggaa gtaaggccta tgtcaagcat
     3481 cccgctgaca ttcctgatta caagaaactg tctttcccag agggctttaa gtgggagaga
     3541 gtgatgaatt ttgaagatgg aggcctggtg accgtgacac aggactcctc tctgcaggat
     3601 ggcactctga tctacaaagt caaaatgcgc ggcaccaatt ttccacccga tgggcccgtg
     3661 atgcagaaga aaacaatggg gtgggaggcc agcactgaac ggctgtatcc tagagacgga
     3721 gtgctgaagg gcgaaatcca ccaggccctg aagctgaaag acggcggcca ctacctggtg
     3781 gagttcaaaa ccatctacat ggccaagaaa ccagtgcagc tgcccggcta ttactatgtg
     3841 gacaccaagc tggatatcac atcccacaat gaagactaca ccattgtgga acagtatgag
     3901 aggtctgaag gacgccacca tctgtttctg tacggcatgg atgagctgta taagtaaaca
     3961 tggagatctc gagactagta attaagtctc agccaccgtt aactgaacat gtcaaaacct
     4021 gtggagactg ttgagatttg atgttctgaa aagataaagc ctataaataa aatgttgccc
     4081 aaatttcctg cctgatgttt ttctttgtct ttgctacatg gctttgctgc tcggatcggc
     4141 tcactctgtg tatgccacgt tcactttgta ctctccttct cacggtaggt ttattatttt
     4201 tagatgtgca gttagtttct gtgaaataac acaccacaca ctgatattgt ctgtgcattg
     4261 acttggtgag tgcacattgt ttttgatctt gacatattta tatttgattg atcaggtgaa
     4321 ctgtgtgaat ctaaagtgct ccatacagat gttctgcatt gaaaatattc tcattttatt
     4381 agtggaagtg agtgtatgcc agcggccgcg gtaccctgca gtctagacat ttcagttgac
     4441 gaagacaaac aaagttctgt tgtgactatg gggggggggg gcgcctgggg atggtctcgc
     4501 ccggggagta attcagggta gaaccgccac tgcctttagc gacattcact ggccgtcgtt
     4561 ttacaacgtc gtgactggga aaaccctggc gttacccaac ttaatcgcct tgcagcacat
     4621 ccccctttcg ccagctggcg taatagcgaa gaggcccgca ccgatcgccc ttcccaacag
     4681 ttgcgcagcc tgaatggcga atggcgcctg atgcggtatt ttctccttac gcatctgtgc
     4741 ggtatttcac accgcatatg gtgcactctc agtacaatct gctctgatgc cgcatagtta
     4801 agccagcccc gacacccgcc aacacccgct gacgcgccct gacgggcttg tctgctcccg
     4861 gcatccgctt acagacaagc tgtgaccgtc tccgggagct gcatgtgtca gaggttttca
     4921 ccgtcatcac cgaaacgcgc gagacgaaag ggcctcgtga tacgcctatt tttataggtt
     4981 aatgtcatga taataatggt ttcttagacg tcaggtggca cttttcgggg aaatgtgcgc
     5041 ggaaccccta tttgtttatt tttctaaata cattcaaata tgtatccgct catgagacaa
     5101 taaccctgat aaatgcttca ataatattga aaaaggaaga gtatgagtat tcaacatttc
     5161 cgtgtcgccc ttattccctt ttttgcggca ttttgccttc ctgtttttgc tcacccagaa
     5221 acgctggtga aagtaaaaga tgctgaagat cagttgggtg cacgagtggg ttacatcgaa
     5281 ctggatctca acagcggtaa gatccttgag agttttcgcc ccgaagaacg ttttccaatg
     5341 atgagcactt ttaaagttct gctatgtggc gcggtattat cccgtattga cgccgggcaa
     5401 gagcaactcg gtcgccgcat acactattct cagaatgact tggttgagta ctcaccagtc
     5461 acagaaaagc atcttacgga tggcatgaca gtaagagaat tatgcagtgc tgccataacc
     5521 atgagtgata acactgcggc caacttactt ctgacaacga tcggaggacc gaaggagcta
     5581 accgcttttt tgcacaacat gggggatcat gtaactcgcc ttgatcgttg ggaaccggag
     5641 ctgaatgaag ccataccaaa cgacgagcgt gacaccacga tgcctgtagc aatggcaaca
     5701 acgttgcgca aactattaac tggcgaacta cttactctag cttcccggca acaattaata
     5761 gactggatgg aggcggataa agttgcagga ccacttctgc gctcggccct tccggctggc
     5821 tggtttattg ctgataaatc tggagccggt gagcgtgggt ctcgcggtat cattgcagca
     5881 ctggggccag atggtaagcc ctcccgtatc gtagttatct acacgacggg gagtcaggca
     5941 actatggatg aacgaaatag acagatcgct gagataggtg cctcactgat taagcattgg
     6001 taactgtcag accaagttta ctcatatata ctttagattg atttaaaact tcatttttaa
     6061 tttaaaagga tctaggtgaa gatccttttt gataatctca tgaccaaaat cccttaacgt
     6121 gagttttcgt tccactgagc gtcagacccc gtagaaaaga tcaaaggatc ttcttgagat
     6181 cctttttttc tgcgcgtaat ctgctgcttg caaacaaaaa aaccaccgct accagcggtg
     6241 gtttgtttgc cggatcaaga gctaccaact ctttttccga aggtaactgg cttcagcaga
     6301 gcgcagatac caaatactgt tcttctagtg tagccgtagt taggccacca cttcaagaac
     6361 tctgtagcac cgcctacata cctcgctctg ctaatcctgt taccagtggc tgctgccagt
     6421 ggcgataagt cgtgtcttac cgggttggac tcaagacgat agttaccgga taaggcgcag
     6481 cggtcgggct gaacgggggg ttcgtgcaca cagcccagct tggagcgaac gacctacacc
     6541 gaactgagat acctacagcg tgagctatga gaaagcgcca cgcttcccga agggagaaag
     6601 gcggacaggt atccggtaag cggcagggtc ggaacaggag agcgcacgag ggagcttcca
     6661 gggggaaacg cctggtatct ttatagtcct gtcgggtttc gccacctctg acttgagcgt
     6721 cgatttttgt gatgctcgtc aggggggcgg agcctatgga aaaacgccag caacgcggcc
     6781 tttttacggt tcctggcctt ttgctggcct tttgctcaca tgttctttcc tgcgttatcc
     6841 cctgattctg tggataaccg tattaccgcc tttgagtgag ctgataccgc tcgccgcagc
     6901 cgaacgaccg agcgcagcga gtcagtgagc gaggaagcgg aaga
//
